>Addgene plasmid #176299 | Hy_pMtnA FFLuc SV40 | addgene full sequence | sequence record 346367 | Addgene NGS Result
AAAAGGCCGCGTTGCTGGCGTTTTTCCATAGGCTCCGCCCCCCTGACGAGCATCACAAAAATCGACGCTC
AAGTCAGAGGTGGCGAAACCCGACAGGACTATAAAGATACCAGGCGTTTCCCCCTGGAAGCTCCCTCGTG
CGCTCTCCTGTTCCGACCCTGCCGCTTACCGGATACCTGTCCGCCTTTCTCCCTTCGGGAAGCGTGGCGC
TTTCTCATAGCTCACGCTGTAGGTATCTCAGTTCGGTGTAGGTCGTTCGCTCCAAGCTGGGCTGTGTGCA
CGAACCCCCCGTTCAGCCCGACCGCTGCGCCTTATCCGGTAACTATCGTCTTGAGTCCAACCCGGTAAGA
CACGACTTATCGCCACTGGCAGCAGCCACTGGTAACAGGATTAGCAGAGCGAGGTATGTAGGCGGTGCTA
CAGAGTTCTTGAAGTGGTGGCCTAACTACGGCTACACTAGAAGGACAGTATTTGGTATCTGCGCTCTGCT
GAAGCCAGTTACCTTCGGAAAAAGAGTTGGTAGCTCTTGATCCGGCAAACAAACCACCGCTGGTAGCGGT
GGTTTTTTTGTTTGCAAGCAGCATATTACGCGCAGAAAAAAAGGATCTCAAGAAGATCCTTTGATCTTTT
CTACGGGGTCTGACGCTCAGTGGAACGAAAACTCACGTTAAGGGATTTTGGTCATGAGATTATCAAAAAG
GATCTTCACCTAGATCCTTTTAAATTAAAAATGAAGTTTTAAATCAATCTAAAGTATATATGAGTAAACT
TGGTCTGACAGTTACCAATGCTTAATCAGTGAGGCACCTATCTCAGCGATCTGTCTATTTCGTTCATCCA
TAGTTGCCTGACTCCCCGTCGTGTAGATAACTACGATACGGGAGGGCTTACCATCTGGCCCCAGTGCTGC
AATGATACCGCGAGACCCACGCTCACCGGCTCCAGATTTATCAGCAATAAACCAGCCAGCCGGAAGGGCC
GAGCGCAGAAGTGGTCCTGCAACTTTATCCGCCTCCATCCAGTCTATTAATTGTTGCCGGGAAGCTAGAG
TAAGTAGTTCGCCAGTTAATAGTTTGCGCAACGTTGTTGCCATTGCTGCAGGCATCGTGGTGTCACGCTC
GTCGTTTGGTATGGCTTCATTCAGCTCCGGTTCCCAACGATCAAGGCGAGTTACATGATCCCCCATGTTG
TGCAAAAAAGCGGTTAGCTCCTTCGGTCCTCCGATCGTTGTCAGAAGTAAGTTGGCCGCAGTGTTATCAC
TCATGGTTATGGCAGCACTGCATAATTCTCTTACTGTCATGCCATCCGTAAGATGCTTTTCTGTGACTGG
TGAGTACTCAACCAAGTCATTCTGAGAATAGTGTATGCGGCGACCGAGTTGCTCTTGCCCGGCGTCAACA
CGGGATAATACCGCGCCACATAGCAGAACTTTAAAAGTGCTCATCATTGGAAAACGTTCTTCGGGGCGAA
AACTCTCAAGGATCTTACCGCTGTTGAGATCCAGTTCGATGTAACCCACTCGTGCACCCAACTGATCTTC
AGCATCTTTTACTTTCACCAGCGTTTCTGGGTGAGCAAAAACAGGAAGGCAAAATGCCGCAAAAAAGGGA
ATAAGGGCGACACGGAAATGTTGAATACTCATACTCTTCCTTTTTCAATATTATTGAAGCATTTATCAGG
GTTATTGTCTCATGAGCGGATACATATTTGAATGTATTTAGAAAAATAAACAAATAGGGGTTCCGCGCAC
ATTTCCCCGAAAAGTGCCACCTGACGTCTAAGAAACCATTATTATCATGACATTAACCTATAAAAATAGG
CGTATCACGAGGCCCTTTCGTCTTCAAGAATTCACATTTGTACGAATTTTTTTTTTATCAAAAGTTCGAG
TTTTTCACCAATTTCCTCATCAACCGAGCAAGGCAAACGGCTTTGAATAATATGGTGTTATATATACATA
TATCAAATCGCTGCTGACTGCGTGATTGATGGCCCCAAGATTACATATTATCGAATCAGGATTCAGAAGG
AGATCAATGTCAAATGCGGACAGGAACATGAAAGACGCCTGTTATGCGCAATTAAAAATTTGGGTTTAAT
TGCTGTGGAAACTGTTGTTGGCGGCATCTTAAGTTCCTGTTTAACAACATCAACTACTTATGTACGTAGA
AGCGTTTAAGCCATTTGCATACAGATGAGAACTGGCTTTTGTGCTAATCAGTCAAGATGACTCCGATGAT
GATGACTCATTACCTGACCAGTTTTCGCTGCTTTCTTTTCAACAACTACTTGTATATGTATTGTATCCAA
TAGCAATACATTGAATTTCCATGGTCTAGTCACGTATTATCATTTAATTGACACCAAGTCGTGTTATTGT
TGAGCTATCGAGTTCAGCTCAAACATTTCTTATTCCCATGAATAAGCCGGCAAAAATATGCAATCTATGA
AAGTTAATATAAGCAAACCTTACTTTGACTCAATACCAATGCACTTTGTGTCGATAGGTTCACGCAATTG
AGGCGATTATTCCGATAACCCAAGCGATTGACTGTTCCCGTTTCGATTCCAATTGAAATTTGGAAATGTA
CAATAGTTTTGCTATATGCTGTCAAGTACGCTCTTATCTTCTCTGGGTTTTCTTCAGAGTTTCGAAACGC
TTCTTCTTTTTTTTGTTTTTTTTTTTTTGGAATCTCGTATTTTGGAAGGGGCTCCCCTCTGGAATTTGTT
ACACTGTCGTTATCATTGCGAACAAGCGGCCCGAAGCTATCAGCGACTTTAACATTTACAATGCACTTTT
TTACGACCAATTAAATGTACATTTTCCTTTCTTCGCCCGTTGATAAGCGAACGCGATGTGGCGCAGGCAA
TGTGTTGCTCTTGCGACACAAACGCAATCAAAATGGATTCAATTTCGCTTTTTCCCAGTGAAACGAAGAA
CGAACCGACCATCATGATATGCTCCTCTGCATGTTGCGTATTGAATCAATGACAATTTCAATTAAGCCGC
CCGTTCGTCATGCGTTTTCGTGCGCTTCGAAATGCTGATAACGCTGCTGTCCTCCAACTGCTTTGCATGT
GGACACAATTCCATTTATTTAATTCTTTTATTTGGATCGGTTAAATTAAAAAGCGCCTTGTTACGCATTT
AACGTTGTTTCCGGTGCGTGGTGGTTTCATGCTTCTGGGAACGGCAAATGGGTTTAGGATTGGGAACCCC
TCATCATCTGTTGGAATATACTATTCAACCTACAAAAGTAACGTTAAACAACACTACTTTATATTTGATA
TGAATGGCCACACCTTTTATGCCATAAAACATATTGTAAGAGAATACCACTCTTTTTATTCCTTCTTTCC
TTCTTGTACGTTTTTTGCTGTAAGTAGGTCGTGGTGCTGGTGTTGCAGTTGAAATAACTTAAAATATAAA
TCATAAAACTCAAACATAAACTTGACTATTTATTTATTTATTAAGAAAGGAAATATAAATTATAAATTAC
AACAGGTTATGGACCTGCAGCCAAGCTTGGCGCTCGTCCGGGGGCAATGAGATATGAAAAAGCCTGAACT
CACCGCGACGTCTGTCGAGAAGTTTCTGATCGAAAAGTTCGACAGCGTCTCCGACCTGATGCAGCTCTCG
GAGGGCGAAGAATCTCGTGCTTTCAGCTTCGATGTAGGAGGGCGTGGATATGTCCTGCGGGTAAATAGCT
GCGCCGATGGTTTCTACAAAGATCGTTATGTTTATCGGCACTTTGCATCGGCCGCGCTCCCGATTCCGGA
AGTGCTTGACATTGGGGAATTCAGCGAGAGCCTGACCTATTGCATCTCCCGCCGTGCACAGGGTGTCACG
TTGCAAGACCTGCCTGAAACCGAACTGCCCGCTGTTCTGCAGCCGGTCGCGGAGGCCATGGATGCGATCG
CTGCGGCCGATCTTAGCCAGACGAGCGGGTTCGGCCCATTCGGACCGCAAGGAATCGGTCAATACACTAC
ATGGCGTGATTTCATATGCGCGATTGCTGATCCCCATGTGTATCACTGGCAAACTGTGATGGACGACACC
GTCAGTGCGTCCGTCGCGCAGGCTCTCGATGAGCTGATGCTTTGGGCCGAGGACTGCCCCGAAGTCCGGC
ACCTCGTGCACGCGGATTTCGGCTCCAACAATGTCCTGACGGACAATGGCCGCATAACAGCGGTCATTGA
CTGGAGCGAGGCGATGTTCGGGGATTCCCAATACGAGGTCGCCAACATCTTCTTCTGGAGGCCGTGGTTG
GCTTGTATGGAGCAGCAGACGCGCTACTTCGAGCGGAGGCATCCGGAGCTTGCAGGATCGCCGCGGCTCC
GGGCGTATATGCTCCGCATTGGTCTTGACCAACTCTATCAGAGCTTGGTTGACGGCAATTTCGATGATGC
AGCTTGGGCGCAGGGTCGATGCGACGCAATCGTCCGATCCGGAGCCGGGACTGTCGGGCGTACACAAATC
GCCCGCAGAAGCGCGGCCGTCTGGACCGATGGCTGTGTAGAAGTACTCGCCGATAGTGGAAACCGACGCC
CCAGCACTCGTCCGAGGGCAAAGGAATAGAGTAGATGCCGACCGAACAAGAGCTGATTTCGAGAACGCCT
CAGCCAGCAACTCGCGCGAGCCTAGCAAGGCAAATGCGAGAGAACGGCCTTACGCTTGGTGGCACAGTTC
TCGTCCACAGTTCGCTAAGCTCGCTCGGCTGGGTCGCGGGAGGGCCGGTCGCAGTGATTCAGGCCCTTCT
GGATTGTGTTGGTCCCCAGGGCACGATTGTCATGCCCACGCACTCGGGTGATCTGACTGATCCCGCAGAT
TGGAGATCGCCGCCCGTGCCTGCCGATTGGGTGCAGATCTTTGTGAAGGAACCTTACTTCTGTGGTGTGA
CATAATTGGACAAACTACCTACAGAGATTTAAAGCTCTAAGGTAAATATAAAATTTTTAAGTGTATAATG
TGTTAAACTACTGATTCTAATTGTTTGTGTATTTTAGATTCCAACCTATGGAACTGATGAATGGGAGCAG
TGGTGGAATGCCTTTAATGAGGAAAACCTGTTTTGCTCAGAAGAAATGCCATCTAGTGATGATGAGGCTA
CTGCTGACTCTCAACATTCTACTCCTCCAAAAAAGAAGAGAAAGGTAGAAGACCCCAAGGACTTTCCTTC
AGAATTGCTAAGTTTTTTGAGTCATGCTGTGTTTAGTAATAGAACTCTTGCTTGCTTTGCTATTTACACC
ACAAAGGAAAAAGCTGCACTGCTATACAAGAAAATTATGGAAAAATATTCTGTAACCTTTATAAGTAGGC
ATAACAGTTATAATCATAACATACTGTTTTTTCTTACTCCACACAGGCATAGAGTGTCTGCTATTAATAA
CTATGCTCAAAAATTGTGTACCTTTAGCTTTTTAATTTGTAAAGGGGTTAATAAGGAATATTTGATGTAT
AGTGCCTTGACTAGAGATCATAATCAGCCATACCACATTTGTAGAGGTTTTACTTGCTTTAAAAAACCTC
CCACACCTCCCCCTGAACCTGAAACATAAAATGAATGCAATTGTTGTTGTTAACTTGTTTATTGCAGCTT
ATAATGGTTACAAATAAAGCAATAGCATCACAAATTTCACAAATAAAGCATTTTTTTCACTGCATTCTAG
TTGTGGTTTGTCCAAACTCATCAATGTATCTTATCATGTCTGGATCAATTCGTTGCAGGACAGGATGTGG
TGCCCGATGTGACTAGCTCTTTGCTGCAGGCCGTCCTATCCTCTGGTTCCGATAAGAGACCCAGAACTCC
GGCCCCCCACCGCCCACCGCCACCCCCATACATATGTGGTACGCAAGTAAGAGTGCCTGCGCATGCCCCA
TGTGCCCCACCAAGAGCTTTGCATCCCATACAAGTCCCCAAAGTGGAGAACCGAACCAATTCTTCGCGGG
CAGAACAAAAGCTTCTGCACACGTCTCCACTCGAATTTGGAGCCGGCCGGCGTGTGCAAAAGAGGTGAAT
CGAACGAAAGACCCGTGTGTAAAGCCGCGTTTCCAAAATGTATAAAACCGAGAGCATCTGGCCAATGTGC
ATCAGTTGTGGTCAGCAGCAAAATCAAGTGAATCATCTCAGTGCAACTAAAGGGGGGATCTCGAGACCAT
GGAAGATGCCAAAAACATTAAGAAGGGCCCAGCGCCATTCTACCCACTCGAAGACGGGACCGCCGGCGAG
CAGCTGCACAAAGCCATGAAGCGCTACGCCCTGGTGCCCGGCACCATCGCCTTTACCGACGCACATATCG
AGGTGGACATTACCTACGCCGAGTACTTCGAGATGAGCGTTCGGCTGGCAGAAGCTATGAAGCGCTATGG
GCTGAATACAAACCATCGGATCGTGGTGTGCAGCGAGAATAGCTTGCAGTTCTTCATGCCCGTGTTGGGT
GCCCTGTTCATCGGTGTGGCTGTGGCCCCAGCTAACGACATCTACAACGAGCGCGAGCTGCTGAACAGCA
TGGGCATCAGCCAGCCCACCGTCGTATTCGTGAGCAAGAAAGGGCTGCAAAAGATCCTCAACGTGCAAAA
GAAGCTACCGATCATACAAAAGATCATCATCATGGATAGCAAGACCGACTACCAGGGCTTCCAAAGCATG
TACACCTTCGTGACTTCCCATTTGCCACCCGGCTTCAACGAGTACGACTTCGTGCCCGAGAGCTTCGACC
GGGACAAAACCATCGCCCTGATCATGAACAGTAGTGGCAGTACCGGATTGCCCAAGGGCGTAGCCCTACC
GCACCGCACCGCTTGTGTCCGATTCAGTCATGCCCGCGACCCCATCTTCGGCAACCAGATCATCCCCGAC
ACCGCTATCCTCAGCGTGGTGCCATTTCACCACGGCTTCGGCATGTTCACCACGCTGGGCTACTTGATCT
GCGGCTTTCGGGTCGTGCTCATGTACCGCTTCGAGGAGGAGCTATTCTTGCGCAGCTTGCAAGACTATAA
GATTCAATCTGCCCTGCTGGTGCCCACACTATTTAGCTTCTTCGCTAAGAGCACTCTCATCGACAAGTAC
GACCTAAGCAACTTGCACGAGATCGCCAGCGGCGGGGCGCCGCTCAGCAAGGAGGTAGGTGAGGCCGTGG
CCAAACGCTTCCACCTACCAGGCATCCGCCAGGGCTACGGCCTGACAGAAACAACCAGCGCCATTCTGAT
CACCCCCGAAGGGGACGACAAGCCTGGCGCAGTAGGCAAGGTGGTGCCCTTCTTCGAGGCTAAGGTGGTG
GACTTGGACACCGGTAAGACACTGGGTGTGAACCAGCGCGGCGAGCTGTGCGTCCGTGGCCCCATGATCA
TGAGCGGCTACGTTAACAACCCCGAGGCTACAAACGCTCTCATCGACAAGGACGGCTGGCTGCACAGCGG
CGACATCGCCTACTGGGACGAGGACGAGCACTTCTTCATCGTGGACCGGCTGAAGAGCCTGATCAAATAC
AAGGGCTACCAGGTAGCCCCAGCCGAACTGGAGAGCATCCTGCTGCAACACCCCAACATCTTCGACGCCG
GGGTCGCCGGCCTGCCCGACGACGATGCCGGCGAGCTGCCCGCCGCAGTCGTCGTGCTGGAACACGGTAA
AACCATGACCGAGAAGGAGATCGTGGACTATGTGGCCAGCCAGGTTACAACCGCCAAGAAGCTGCGCGGT
GGTGTTGTGTTCGTGGACGAGGTGCCTAAAGGACTGACCGGCAAGTTGGACGCCCGCAAGATCCGCGAGA
TTCTCATTAAGGCCAAGAAGGGCGGCAAGATCGCCGTGGACTACAAAGACCATGACGGTGATTATAAAGA
TCATGACATCGATTACAAGGATGACGATGACAAGTAAGCGGCCGCAACTTGTTTATTGCAGCTTATAATG
GTTACAAATAAAGCAATAGCATCACAAATTTCACAAATAAAGCATTTTTTTCACTGCATTCTAGTTGTGG
TTTGTCCAAACTCATCAATGTATCTTAACTAGTGGATCCACTAGGGGCCGCCGACGCGAGGCTGGATGGC
CTTCCCCATTATGATTCTTCTCGCTTCCGGCGGCATCGGGATGCCCGCGTTGCAGGCCATGCTGTCCAGG
CAGGTAGATGACGACCATCAGGGACAGCTTCAAGGATCGCTCGCGGCTCTTACCAGCCTAACTTCGATCA
TTGGACCGCTGATCGTCACGGCGATTTATGCCGCCTCGGCGAGCACATGGAACGGGTTGGCATGGATTGT
AGGCGCCGCCCTATACCTTGTCTGCCTCCCCGCGTTGCGTCGCGGTGCATGGAGCCGGGCCACCTCGACC
TGAATGGAAGCCGGCGGCACCTCGCTAACGGATTCACCACTCCAAGAATTGGAGCCAATCAATTCTTGCG
GAGAACTGTGAATGCGCAAACCAACCCTTGGCAGAACATATCCATCGCGTCCGCCATCTCCAGCAGCCGC
ACGCGGCGCATCTCGGGCAGCGTTGGGTCCTGGCCACGGGTGCGCATGATCGTGCTCCTGTCGTTGAGGA
CCCGGCTAGGCTGGCGGGGTTGCCTTACTGGTTAGCAGAATGAATCACCGATACGCGAGCGAACGTGAAG
CGACTGCTGCTGCAAAACGTCTGCGACCTGAGCAACAACATGAATGGTCTTCGGTTTCCGTGTTTCGTAA
AGTCTGGAAACGCGGAAGTCAGCGCTCTTCCGCTTCCTCGCTCACTGACTCGCTGCGCTCGGTCGTTCGG
CTGCGGCGAGCGGTATCAGCTCACTCAAAGGCGGTAATACGGTTATCCACAGAATCAGGGGATAACGCAG
GAAAGAACATGTGAGCAAAAGGCCAGCAAAAGGCCAGGAACCGTA
Features (pLannotate 1.2.2; 18 found; start..end, strand, type, name):
     23..611     -  rep_origin     ori: high-copy-number ColE1/pMB1/pBR322/pUC origin of replication
    782..1642    -  CDS            AmpR: β-lactamase; bla; confers resistance to ampicillin, carbenicillin, and related antibiotics
   1643..1747    -  promoter       AmpR promoter: bla
   3229..3508    +  promoter       copia promoter: strong promoter from the Drosophila transposable element copia (Sinclair et al., 1986)
   3554..4579    +  CDS            HygR: aminoglycoside phosphotransferase from E. coli; aph(4)-Ia; confers resistance to hygromycin
   4597..4869    +  CDS            yokD (fragment): YOKD_BACSU - Experimental evidence at protein level: Swiss-Prot protein existence level 1. May contribute to antibiotic resistance. From Bacillus subtilis (strain 168).
   4866..4940    +  CDS            small t antigen (fragment): SV40 (simian virus 40) small t antigen
   4942..5007    +  intron         small t intron: SV40 (simian virus 40) small t antigen intron
   5137..5157    +  CDS            SV40 NLS: nuclear localization signal of SV40 (simian virus 40) large T antigen
   5476..5559    +  CDS            large T antigen (fragment): large T antigen from SV40 (simian virus 40)
   5582..5716    +  polyA_signal   SV40 poly(A) signal: SV40 polyadenylation signal
   5717..6143    +  promoter       MT promoter: Drosophila metallothionein promoter
   6159..7808    +  CDS            luciferase: firefly luciferase synthetic luc2 version of the luciferase gene
   7809..7874    +  CDS            3xFLAG: three tandem FLAG® epitope tags, followed by an enterokinase cleavage site
   7886..8007    +  polyA_signal   SV40 poly(A) signal: SV40 polyadenylation signal
   8032..8333    +  CDS            TcR (fragment): tetracycline efflux protein; tet; confers resistance to tetracycline
   8575..8703    -  CDS            YPB1_ECOLX (fragment): Protein predicted: Swiss-Prot protein existence level 4. From Escherichia coli.
   8707..8840    -  rep_origin     RSF ori (fragment): Plasmids containing the RSF 1030 origin of replication can be propagated in E. coli cells that contain additional plasmids with compatible origins.
