[The description below was written by a language model from this plasmid's Addgene catalogue record and pLannotate feature annotations shown in this document.]
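Description:
Hy_pMtnA FFLuc SV40 is an 8,865 bp insect expression plasmid built on the Hy_pMtnA eGFP backbone, designed to produce firefly luciferase mRNA in Drosophila cells. It is maintained in E. coli through a high-copy ColE1/pUC-type origin and a β-lactamase gene with its own promoter, giving ampicillin selection. For selection in insect cells it carries a hygromycin phosphotransferase gene driven by the strong promoter of the Drosophila copia transposable element. This cassette is followed by SV40 sequence containing the small t intron and an SV40 polyadenylation signal. The annotated small t, large T and NLS fragments in that stretch are part of this 3′ processing region rather than functional coding units.

The payload lies immediately downstream. The Drosophila Metallothionein A (MtnA) promoter drives the synthetic luc2 version of firefly luciferase, fused at its C terminus to a 3xFLAG epitope and terminated by a second SV40 poly(A) signal, which accounts for the "SV40" in the name. The insert was cloned between XhoI and NotI sites, both of which are retained. Metallothionein promoters are generally metal-inducible, typically with copper, so reporter transcription can be switched on when desired. The FLAG tag allows the protein to be detected immunologically in addition to the enzymatic luminescence readout. Short annotated fragments of a tetracycline resistance gene, an RSF origin, yokD and an E. coli predicted protein appear to be backbone remnants or similarity hits with no evident function.

The associated publication concerns off-target effects of CRISPR/Cas13 effectors in eukaryotic cells. That context suggests use as a reporter transcript, with hygromycin selection available for making stable lines, though the record does not state the plasmid's exact experimental role.
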