Addgene plasmid #176299: Hy_pMtnA FFLuc SV40
Purpose: Expresses firefly luciferase (FFLuc) mRNA from the Drosophila Metallothionein A promoter
Depositing lab: Jeremy Wilusz. Depositing organization: University of Pennsylvania. Publication: CRISPR/Cas13 effectors have differing extents of off-target effects that limit their utility in eukaryotic cells. Ai Y, Liang D, Wilusz JE. Nucleic Acids Res. 2022 Mar 4. pii: 6542487. doi: 10.1093/nar/gkac159. PubMed 35244715.
Backbone
  Vector backbone: Hy_pMtnA eGFP
  Total vector size (bp): 8865
  Vector type: Insect Expression
  Selectable markers: Hygromycin
Growth in bacteria
  Bacterial resistance: Ampicillin, 100 μg/mL
  Growth temperature: 37°C
  Growth strain: DH5alpha
  Copy number: Unknown
Gene/Insert
  Gene/Insert name: Firefly luciferase
  Promoter: MtnA
  Tag / fusion protein: 3xFLAG (C terminal on insert)
  Cloning method: Restriction Enzyme; 5′ cloning site XhoI (not destroyed); 3′ cloning site NotI (not destroyed)
  Sequencing primers: 5′ CACTCGAATTTGGAGCCGGC; 3′ CTACCTGCCTGGACAGCATG
Terms and licenses: Academic/Nonprofit Terms; Industry Terms: Not Available to Industry
How to cite: Hy_pMtnA FFLuc SV40 was a gift from Jeremy Wilusz (Addgene plasmid # 176299 ; http://n2t.net/addgene:176299 ; RRID:Addgene_176299)
